>Addgene plasmid #163275 | E6SCX5 | addgene full sequence | sequence record 354470 | Addgene NGS Result
TAATACGACTCACTATAGGGGAATTGTGAGCGGATAACAATTCCCCTCTAGAAATAATTTTGTTTAACTT
TAAGAAGGAGATATACATATGTCAACCCGCCGCCGTCGTCCGCGCTGGTCCGAACTGCGTCCACTCTTAC
GCATTGAACCACCTCATCTGGGCAGCACCCGTCGTCGTTTGGAAGCGGCAGCTAGCATCGACGATCTGCG
CCGTATTGCTCGCCGCCGTACACCTCGTAGCGTGTTTGATTATGTTGACGGCGCAGCAGAGCAAGAAATT
TCTTTACGTCGTGCTCGCGAAGCTTTTAGTCGTATTGAATTTCGTCCACGTGTGTTGCGCGATGTGAGCG
AAGTTGATGCGAGCCGCGTGGTAGTTGGAAGCCCGTCATCACTGCCGTTGGTTCTTGCCCCTACCGGGTT
CACGCGTATGATGCATCATGAAGGTGAGCGTGCGGTTGCTCGCGCGGCGGCCCGTGCTCAAATTCCGTAT
GCGCTTAGTACCATGGGGACCGTTTCTGTAGAAGAGGTTGCGGCTGCGGCACCGGGGTCCGAACTTTGGT
TTCAACTCTATCTGTGGAAAGATCGTGCCGCGAGTCTGGAATTAGTGCAACGTGCCGCGGCGGCAGGTTA
CCGCACTTTAGTGCTTACAGTAGATACTGCGGTTGCGGGACGTCGTTTGCGCGATGTACGTAATGGCTTA
ACGATTCCCCCTGCTCTGACCGTGCGCACTCTTGCGGACATGTCTTTGCATCCGGCGTGGTGGATTAACT
TACTGACCACTGAACCGTTAGAATTCGCATCACTGCGTGATTCAGGTGGGACTGTAGCTGATCTGGTTGA
TCGTATGTTTGATCCCAGCGCATCCATTTCTGATTTAGCGTGGATTCGTGATCAATGGCCAGGTCGTATT
GTTGTTAAAGGTATCCAACATCCGGATGATGCAGTCGCCATGGTGGATCTGGGCATTGATGGGATTATTG
TTTCTAACCATGGTGGTCGCCAACTGGATCGCGCGGCGACCCCGTTAGAAGTTCTTCCCGATATCGTGGC
TGCGGTTGCGGGACGTATTGAGGTTCTGCTGGACACTGGCATTACTGATGGTGCCGATATTGTAGCGGCC
GTAGCAAATGGCGCCACGGGTTGTTTAGTAGGTCGTGCATACTTGTATGGTCTGATGGCCGGCGGTGAAG
CAGGTGTAGATCGTACGCTTTCGATTCTGCGCGATCAAGTGACTCGTACGATGCGTCTCTTGGGTGTGAG
CAGTCTTGATGAATTGACGCCAGAGCACGCGGTAATTGCGGGTTCGGGTCCTCGCGCACGCGCTCAAACA
CCGGCGGCCGCACTCGAGCATCATCACCATCACCACCACCACCACCACTGAGATCCGGCTGCTAACAAAG
CCCGAAAGGAAGCTGAGTTGGCTGCTGCCACCGCTGAGCAATAACTAGCATAACCCCTTGGGGCCTCTAA
ACGGGTCTTGAGGGGTTTTTTGCTGAAAGGAGGAACTATATCCGGATTGGCGAATGGG
[124 nt withheld, positions 1529-1652]
C
[91 nt withheld, positions 1654-1744]
A
[49 nt withheld, positions 1746-1794]
CCTTTGACGTTGGAGTCCACGTTCTTT
[37 nt withheld, positions 1822-1858]
ACCCTATCTCGGTCTATTCTTTTGATTTATAAGGGATTTTGCCGATTTCGGCCTATTGGTTAAAAAATGA
GCTGATTTAACAAAAATTTAACGCGAATTTTAACAAAATATTAACGCTTACAATTTAGGTGGCACTTTTC
GGGGAAATGTGCGCGGAACCCCTATTTGTTTATTTTTCTAAATACATTCAAATATGTATCCGCTCATGAG
ACAATAACCCTGATAAATGCTTCAATAATATTGAAAAAGGAAGAGTATGAGTATTCAACATTTCCGTGTC
GCCCTTATTCCCTTTTTTGCGGCATTTTGCCTTCCTGTTTTTGCTCACCCAGAAACGCTGGTGAAAGTAA
AAGATGCTGAAGATCAGTTGGGTGCACGAGTGGGTTACATCGAACTGGATCTCAACAGCGGTAAGATCCT
TGAGAGTTTTCGCCCCGAAGAACGTTTTCCAATGATGAGCACTTTTAAAGTTCTGCTATGTGGCGCGGTA
TTATCCCGTATTGACGCCGGGCAAGAGCAACTCGGTCGCCGCATACACTATTCTCAGAATGACTTGGTTG
AGTACTCACCAGTCACAGAAAAGCATCTTACGGATGGCATGACAGTAAGAGAATTATGCAGTGCTGCCAT
AACCATGAGTGATAACACTGCGGCCAACTTACTTCTGACAACGATCGGAGGACCGAAGGAGCTAACCGCT
TTTTTGCACAACATGGGGGATCATGTAACTCGCCTTGATCGTTGGGAACCGGAGCTGAATGAAGCCATAC
CAAACGACGAGCGTGACACCACGATGCCTGCAGCAATGGCAACAACGTTGCGCAAACTATTAACTGGCGA
ACTACTTACTCTAGCTTCCCGGCAACAATTAATAGACTGGATGGAGGCGGATAAAGTTGCAGGACCACTT
CTGCGCTCGGCCCTTCCGGCTGGCTGGTTTATTGCTGATAAATCTGGAGCCGGTGAGCGTGGGTCTCGCG
GTATCATTGCAGCACTGGGGCCAGATGGTAAGCCCTCCCGTATCGTAGTTATCTACACGACGGGGAGTCA
GGCAACTATGGATGAACGAAATAGACAGATCGCTGAGATAGGTGCCTCACTGATTAAGCATTGGTAACTG
TCAGACCAAGTTTACTCATATATACTTTAGATTGATTTAAAACTTCATTTTTAATTTAAAAGGATCTAGG
TGAAGATCCTTTTTGATAATCTCATGACCAAAATCCCTTAACGTGAGTTTTCGTTCCACTGAGCGTCAGA
CCCCGTAGAAAAGATCAAAGGATCTTCTTGAGATCCTTTTTTTCTGCGCGTAATCTGCTGCTTGCAAACA
AAAAAACCACCGCTACCAGCGGTGGTTTGTTTGCCGGATCAAGAGCTACCAACTCTTTTTCCGAAGGTAA
CTGGCTTCAGCAGAGCGCAGATACCAAATACTGTCCTTCTAGTGTAGCCGTAGTTAGGCCACCACTTCAA
GAACTCTGTAGCACCGCCTACATACCTCGCTCTGCTAATCCTGTTACCAGTGGCTGCTGCCAGTGGCGAT
AAGTCGTGTCTTACCGGGTTGGACTCAAGACGATAGTTACCGGATAAGGCGCAGCGGTCGGGCTGAACGG
GGGGTTCGTGCACACAGCCCAGCTTGGAGCGAACGACCTACACCGAACTGAGATACCTACAGCGTGAGCT
ATGAGAAAGCGCCACGCTTCCCGAAGGGAGAAAGGCGGACAGGTATCCGGTAAGCGGCAGGGTCGGAACA
GGAGAGCGCACGAGGGAGCTTCCAGGGGGAAACGCCTGGTATCTTTATAGTCCTGTCGGGTTTCGCCACC
TCTGACTTGAGCGTCGATTTTTGTGATGCTCGTCAGGGGGGCGGAGCCTATGGAAAAACGCCAGCAACGC
GGCCTTTTTACGGTTCCTGGCCTTTTGCTGGCCTTTTGCTCACATGTTCTTTCCTGCGTTATCCCCTGAT
TCTGTGGATAACCGTATTACCGCCTTTGAGTGAGCTGATACCGCTCGCCGCAGCCGAACGACCGAGCGCA
GCGAGTCAGTGAGCGAGGAAGCGGAAGAGCGCCTGATGCGGTATTTTCTCCTTACGCATCTGTGCGGTAT
TTCACACCGCAATGGTGCACTCTCAGTACAATCTGCTCTGATGCCGCATAGTTAAGCCAGTATACACTCC
GCTATCGCTACGTGACTGGGTCATGGCTGCGCCCCGACACCCGCCAACACCCGCTGACGCGCCCTGACGG
GCTTGTCTGCTCCCGGCATCCGCTTACAGACAAGCTGTGACCGTCTCCGGGAGCTGCATGTGTCAGAGGT
TTTCACCGTCATCACCGAAACGCGCGAGGCAGCTGCGGTAAAGCTCATCAGCGTGGTCGTGAAGCGATTC
ACAGATGTCTGCCTGTTCATCCGCGTCCAGCTCGTTGAGTTTCTCCAGAAGCGTTAATGTCTGGCTTCTG
ATAAAGCGGGCCATGTTAAGGGCGGTTTTTTCCTGTTTGGTCACTGATGCCTCCGTGTAAGGGGGATTTC
TGTTCATGGGGGTAATGATACCGATGAAACGAGAGAGGATGCTCACGATACGGGTTACTGATGATGAACA
TGCCCGGTTACTGGAACGTTGTGAGGGTAAACAACTGGCGGTATGGATGCGGCGGGACCAGAGAAAAATC
ACTCAGGGTCAATGCCAGCGCTTCGTTAATACAGATGTAGGTGTTCCACAGGGTAGCCAGCAGCATCCTG
CGATGCAGATCCGGAACATAATGGTGCAGGGCGCTGACTTCCGCGTTTCCAGACTTTACGAAACACGGAA
ACCGAAGACCATTCATGTTGTTGCTCAGGTCGCAGACGTTTTGCAGCAGCAGTCGCTTCACGTTCGCTCG
CGTATCGGTGATTCATTCTGCTAACCAGTAAGGCAACCCCGCCAGCCTAGCCGGGTCCTCAACGACAGGA
GCACGATCATGCGCACCCGTGGGGCCGCCATGCCGGCGATAATGGCCTGCTTCTCGCCGAAACGTTTGGT
GGCGGGACCAGTGACGAAGGCTTGAGCGAGGGCGTGCAAGATTCCGAATACCGCAAGCGACAGGCCGATC
ATCGTCGCGCTCCAGCGAAAGCGGTCCTCGCCGAAAATGACCCAGAGCGCTGCCGGCACCTGTCCTACGA
GTTGCATGATAAAGAAGACAGTCATAAGTGCGGCGACGATAGTCATGCCCCGCGCCCACCGGAAGGAGCT
GACTGGGTTGAAGGCTCTCAAGGGCATCGGTCGAGATCCCGGTGCCTAATGAGTGAGCTAACTTACATTA
ATTGCGTTGCGCTCACTGCCCGCTTTCCAGTCGGGAAACCTGTCGTGCCAGCTGCATTAATGAATCGGCC
AACGCGCGGGGAGAGGCGGTTTGCGTATTGGGCGCCAGGGTGGTTTTTCTTTTCACCAGTGAGACGGGCA
ACAGCTGATTGCCCTTCACCGCCTGGCCCTGAGAGAGTTGCAGCAAGCGGTCCACGCTGGTTTGCCCCAG
CAGGCGAAAATCCTGTTTGATGGTGGTTAACGGCGGGATATAACATGAGCTGTCTTCGGTATCGTCGTAT
CCCACTACCGAGATATCCGCACCAACGCGCAGCCCGGACTCGGTAATGGCGCGCATTGCGCCCAGCGCCA
TCTGATCGTTGGCAACCAGCATCGCAGTGGGAACGATGCCCTCATTCAGCATTTGCATGGTTTGTTGAAA
ACCGGACATGGCACTCCAGTCGCCTTCCCGTTCCGCTATCGGCTGAATTTGATTGCGAGTGAGATATTTA
TGCCAGCCAGCCAGACGCAGACGCGCCGAGACAGAACTTAATGGGCCCGCTAACAGCGCGATTTGCTGGT
GACCCAATGCGACCAGATGCTCCACGCCCAGTCGCGTACCGTCTTCATGGGAGAAAATAATACTGTTGAT
GGGTGTCTGGTCAGAGACATCAAGAAATAACGCCGGAACATTAGTGCAGGCAGCTTCCACAGCAATGGCA
TCCTGGTCATCCAGCGGATAGTTAATGATCAGCCCACTGACGCGTTGCGCGAGAAGATTGTGCACCGCCG
CTTTACAGGCTTCGACGCCGCTTCGTTCTACCATCGACACCACCACGCTGGCACCCAGTTGATCGGCGCG
AGATTTAATCGCCGCGACAATTTGCGACGGCGCGTGCAGGGCCAGACTGGAGGTGGCAACGCCAATCAGC
AACGACTGTTTGCCCGCCAGTTGTTGTGCCACGCGGTTGGGAATGTAATTCAGCTCCGCCATCGCCGCTT
CCACTTTTTCCCGCGTTTTCGCAGAAACGTGGCTGGCCTGGTTCACCACGCGGGAAACGGTCTGATAAGA
GACACCGGCATACTCTGCGACATCGTATAACGTTACTGGTTTCACATTCACCACCCTGAATTGACTCTCT
TCCGGGCGCTATCATGCCATACCGCGAAAGGTTTTGCGCCATTCGATGGTGTCCGGGATCTCGACGCTCT
CCCTTATGCGACTCCTGCATTAGGAAGCAGCCCAGTAGTAGGTTGAGGCCGTTGAGCACCGCCGCCGCAA
GGAATGGTGCATGCAAGGAGATGGCGCCCAACAGTCCCCCGGCCACGGGGCCTGCCACCATACCCACGCC
GAAACAAGCGCTCATGAGCCCGAAGTGGCGAGCCCGATCTTCCCCATCGGTGATGTCGGCGATATAGGCG
CCAGCAACCGCACCTGTGGCGCCGGTGATGCCGGCCACGATGCGTCCGGCGTAGAGGATCGAGATCTCGA
TCCCGCGAAAT
Features (pLannotate 1.2.2; 19 found; start..end, strand, type, name):
      1..19      +  promoter       T7 promoter: promoter for bacteriophage T7 RNA polymerase
     20..44      +  protein_bind   lac operator: The lac repressor binds to the lac operator to inhibit transcription in E. coli. This inhibition can be relieved by adding lactose or isopropyl-β-D-thiogalactopyranoside (IPTG). lac repressor encoded by lacI
     59..81      +  RBS            RBS: efficient ribosome binding site from bacteriophage T7 gene 10 (Olins and Rangwala, 1989)
     89..1288    +  CDS            lldD: LLDD_MYCTU - Also known as lldD2. Experimental evidence at protein level: Swiss-Prot protein existence level 1. From Mycobacterium tuberculosis (strain ATCC 25618 / H37Rv).
   1355..1378    +  CDS            9xHis (fragment): 9xHis affinity tag
   1388..1437    +  CDS            SET1 (fragment): solubility-enhancement tag derived from T7 phage gene 10B
   1445..1492    +  terminator     T7 terminator: transcription terminator for bacteriophage T7 RNA polymerase
   1529..1957    +  rep_origin     f1 ori (sequence partly withheld): f1 bacteriophage origin of replication; arrow indicates direction of (+) strand synthesis
   2010..2114    +  promoter       AmpR promoter: bla
   2115..2975    +  CDS            AmpR: β-lactamase; bla; confers resistance to ampicillin, carbenicillin, and related antibiotics
   3146..3734    +  rep_origin     ori: high-copy-number ColE1/pMB1/pBR322/pUC origin of replication
   3920..4059    -  misc_feature   bom: basis of mobility region from pBR322
   4161..4352    -  CDS            rop: Rop protein, which maintains plasmids at low copy number; rop
   4369..4749    +  CDS            YPB1_ECOLX: Protein predicted: Swiss-Prot protein existence level 4. From Escherichia coli.
   4821..5112    -  CDS            TcR (fragment): tetracycline efflux protein; tet; confers resistance to tetracycline
   5127..5148    -  protein_bind   CAP binding site: CAP binding activates transcription in the presence of cAMP. E. coli catabolite activator protein
   5161..6243    -  CDS            lacI: lac repressor; lacI; The lac repressor binds to the lac operator to inhibit transcription in E. coli. This inhibition can be relieved by adding lactose or isopropyl-β-D-thiogalactopyranoside (IPTG).
   6244..6321    -  promoter       lacI promoter: lacI
   6329..6608    -  CDS            TcR (fragment): tetracycline efflux protein; tet; confers resistance to tetracycline
