[The description below was written by a language model from this plasmid's Addgene catalogue record and pLannotate feature annotations shown in this document.]
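Description:
E6SCX5 is a bacterial expression plasmid built on the pET21a(+) backbone for inducible production of the protein with UniProt identifier E6SCX5, an FMN-dependent α-hydroxy acid oxidase/dehydrogenase from Intrasporangium calvum. The sequenced plasmid is about 6.6 kb. It is propagated in E. coli through a ColE1/pMB1-type origin accompanied by the pBR322 bom site and the rop gene, and it is selected with ampicillin via the β-lactamase gene under its own promoter. An f1 origin is also present, which allows single-stranded DNA production. The catalogue lists the plasmid as high copy, although rop normally moderates copy number. Short tetracycline-resistance fragments in the annotation are non-functional backbone remnants.

The expression cassette consists of a T7 promoter followed directly by a lac operator, the strong T7 gene 10 ribosome binding site, the roughly 1.2 kb open reading frame, a histidine tag and the T7 terminator. The annotation software labels the coding sequence as lldD from Mycobacterium tuberculosis. This reflects homology to a related L-lactate dehydrogenase-type protein, not the actual source of the insert. The plasmid-encoded lacI supplies repressor, so transcription stays off until IPTG or lactose is added in a host that expresses T7 RNA polymerase. The catalogue records an N-terminal T7 tag and a C-terminal 10xHis tag. The feature table detects only a C-terminal polyhistidine stretch (as a partial 9xHis match) and shows no separate N-terminal tag feature, with the coding sequence starting just after the ribosome binding site. The His tag permits metal-affinity purification. The construct belongs to a set used to test experimentally the functional annotations of enzymes assigned to the EC 1.1.3.15 class.
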