Addgene plasmid #163275: E6SCX5
Purpose: Inducible expression of UniProt identifier E6SCX5
Depositing lab: Martin Engqvist. Depositing organization: Chalmers University of Technology. Publication: Experimental and computational investigation of enzyme functional annotations uncovers misannotation in the EC 1.1.3.15 enzyme class. Rembeza E, Engqvist MKM. PLoS Comput Biol. 2021 Sep 23;17(9):e1009446. doi: 10.1371/journal.pcbi.1009446. eCollection 2021 Sep. PubMed 34555022.
Backbone
  Vector backbone: pET21a(+)
  Vector type: Bacterial Expression
Growth in bacteria
  Bacterial resistance: Ampicillin, 100 μg/mL
  Growth temperature: 37°C
  Growth strain: DH5alpha
  Copy number: High Copy
Gene/Insert
  Gene/Insert name: E6SCX5 (alt name: FMN-dependent α-hydroxy acid oxidase/dehydrogenase)
  Species: Intrasporangium calvum
  Promoter: T7
  Tag / fusion protein: T7 (N terminal on backbone); 10xHis (C terminal on backbone)
  Cloning method: Unknown
  Sequencing primers: 5′ T7; 3′ T7-term
Terms and licenses: Academic/Nonprofit Terms; Industry Terms: Not Available to Industry
Depositor comments: Insert name is a UniProt identifier
How to cite: E6SCX5 was a gift from Martin Engqvist (Addgene plasmid # 163275 ; http://n2t.net/addgene:163275 ; RRID:Addgene_163275)
