>Addgene plasmid #163275 | E6SCX5 | depositor partial sequence | sequence record 316424 | insert gene sequence
ATGTCAACCCGCCGCCGTCGTCCGCGCTGGTCCGAACTGCGTCCACTCTTACGCATTGAACCACCTCATC
TGGGCAGCACCCGTCGTCGTTTGGAAGCGGCAGCTAGCATCGACGATCTGCGCCGTATTGCTCGCCGCCG
TACACCTCGTAGCGTGTTTGATTATGTTGACGGCGCAGCAGAGCAAGAAATTTCTTTACGTCGTGCTCGC
GAAGCTTTTAGTCGTATTGAATTTCGTCCACGTGTGTTGCGCGATGTGAGCGAAGTTGATGCGAGCCGCG
TGGTAGTTGGAAGCCCGTCATCACTGCCGTTGGTTCTTGCCCCTACCGGGTTCACGCGTATGATGCATCA
TGAAGGTGAGCGTGCGGTTGCTCGCGCGGCGGCCCGTGCTCAAATTCCGTATGCGCTTAGTACCATGGGG
ACCGTTTCTGTAGAAGAGGTTGCGGCTGCGGCACCGGGGTCCGAACTTTGGTTTCAACTCTATCTGTGGA
AAGATCGTGCCGCGAGTCTGGAATTAGTGCAACGTGCCGCGGCGGCAGGTTACCGCACTTTAGTGCTTAC
AGTAGATACTGCGGTTGCGGGACGTCGTTTGCGCGATGTACGTAATGGCTTAACGATTCCCCCTGCTCTG
ACCGTGCGCACTCTTGCGGACATGTCTTTGCATCCGGCGTGGTGGATTAACTTACTGACCACTGAACCGT
TAGAATTCGCATCACTGCGTGATTCAGGTGGGACTGTAGCTGATCTGGTTGATCGTATGTTTGATCCCAG
CGCATCCATTTCTGATTTAGCGTGGATTCGTGATCAATGGCCAGGTCGTATTGTTGTTAAAGGTATCCAA
CATCCGGATGATGCAGTCGCCATGGTGGATCTGGGCATTGATGGGATTATTGTTTCTAACCATGGTGGTC
GCCAACTGGATCGCGCGGCGACCCCGTTAGAAGTTCTTCCCGATATCGTGGCTGCGGTTGCGGGACGTAT
TGAGGTTCTGCTGGACACTGGCATTACTGATGGTGCCGATATTGTAGCGGCCGTAGCAAATGGCGCCACG
GGTTGTTTAGTAGGTCGTGCATACTTGTATGGTCTGATGGCCGGCGGTGAAGCAGGTGTAGATCGTACGC
TTTCGATTCTGCGCGATCAAGTGACTCGTACGATGCGTCTCTTGGGTGTGAGCAGTCTTGATGAATTGAC
GCCAGAGCACGCGGTAATTGCGGGTTCGGGTCCTCGCGCACGCGCTCAAACACCGGCGGCCGCACTCGAG
CATCATCACCAT
